>Addgene plasmid #120495 | EF1a_KLF9_P2A_Hygro_Barcode | addgene full sequence | sequence record 234730 | Addgene NGS Result
GTCGACGGATCGGGAGATCTCCCGATCCCCTATGGTGCACTCTCAGTACAATCTGCTCTGATGCCGCATA
GTTAAGCCAGTATCTGCTCCCTGCTTGTGTGTTGGAGGTCGCTGAGTAGTGCGCGAGCAAAATTTAAGCT
ACAACAAGGCAAGGCTTGACCGACAATTGCATGAAGAATCTGCTTAGGGTTAGGCGTTTTGCGCTGCTTC
GCGATGTACGGGCCAGATATACGCGTTGACATTGATTATTGACTAGTTATTAATAGTAATCAATTACGGG
GTCATTAGTTCATAGCCCATATATGGAGTTCCGCGTTACATAACTTACGGTAAATGGCCCGCCTGGCTGA
CCGCCCAACGACCCCCGCCCATTGACGTCAATAATGACGTATGTTCCCATAGTAACGCCAATAGGGACTT
TCCATTGACGTCAATGGGTGGAGTATTTACGGTAAACTGCCCACTTGGCAGTACATCAAGTGTATCATAT
GCCAAGTACGCCCCCTATTGACGTCAATGACGGTAAATGGCCCGCCTGGCATTATGCCCAGTACATGACC
TTATGGGACTTTCCTACTTGGCAGTACATCTACGTATTAGTCATCGCTATTACCATGGTGATGCGGTTTT
GGCAGTACATCAATGGGCGTGGATAGCGGTTTGACTCACGGGGATTTCCAAGTCTCCACCCCATTGACGT
CAATGGGAGTTTGTTTTGGCACCAAAATCAACGGGACTTTCCAAAATGTCGTAACAACTCCGCCCCATTG
ACGCAAATGGGCGGTAGGCGTGTACGGTGGGAGGTCTATATAAGCAGCGCGTTTTGCCTGTACTGGGTCT
CTCTGGTTAGACCAGATCTGAGCCTGGGAGCTCTCTGGCTAACTAGGGAACCCACTGCTTAAGCCTCAAT
AAAGCTTGCCTTGAGTGCTTCAAGTAGTGTGTGCCCGTCTGTTGTGTGACTCTGGTAACTAGAGATCCCT
CAGACCCTTTTAGTCAGTGTGGAAAATCTCTAGCAGTGGCGCCCGAACAGGGACTTGAAAGCGAAAGGGA
AACCAGAGGAGCTCTCTCGACGCAGGACTCGGCTTGCTGAAGCGCGCACGGCAAGAGGCGAGGGGCGGCG
ACTGGTGAGTACGCCAAAAATTTTGACTAGCGGAGGCTAGAAGGAGAGAGATGGGTGCGAGAGCGTCAGT
ATTAAGCGGGGGAGAATTAGATCGCGATGGGAAAAAATTCGGTTAAGGCCAGGGGGAAAGAAAAAATATA
AATTAAAACATATAGTATGGGCAAGCAGGGAGCTAGAACGATTCGCAGTTAATCCTGGCCTGTTAGAAAC
ATCAGAAGGCTGTAGACAAATACTGGGACAGCTACAACCATCCCTTCAGACAGGATCAGAAGAACTTAGA
TCATTATATAATACAGTAGCAACCCTCTATTGTGTGCATCAAAGGATAGAGATAAAAGACACCAAGGAAG
CTTTAGACAAGATAGAGGAAGAGCAAAACAAAAGTAAGACCACCGCACAGCAAGCGGCCGCTGATCTTCA
GACCTGGAGGAGGAGATATGAGGGACAATTGGAGAAGTGAATTATATAAATATAAAGTAGTAAAAATTGA
ACCATTAGGAGTAGCACCCACCAAGGCAAAGAGAAGAGTGGTGCAGAGAGAAAAAAGAGCAGTGGGAATA
GGAGCTTTGTTCCTTGGGTTCTTGGGAGCAGCAGGAAGCACTATGGGCGCAGCGTCAATGACGCTGACGG
TACAGGCCAGACAATTATTGTCTGGTATAGTGCAGCAGCAGAACAATTTGCTGAGGGCTATTGAGGCGCA
ACAGCATCTGTTGCAACTCACAGTCTGGGGCATCAAGCAGCTCCAGGCAAGAATCCTGGCTGTGGAAAGA
TACCTAAAGGATCAACAGCTCCTGGGGATTTGGGGTTGCTCTGGAAAACTCATTTGCACCACTGCTGTGC
CTTGGAATGCTAGTTGGAGTAATAAATCTCTGGAACAGATTTGGAATCACACGACCTGGATGGAGTGGGA
CAGAGAAATTAACAATTACACAAGCTTAATACACTCCTTAATTGAAGAATCGCAAAACCAGCAAGAAAAG
AATGAACAAGAATTATTGGAATTAGATAAATGGGCAAGTTTGTGGAATTGGTTTAACATAACAAATTGGC
TGTGGTATATAAAATTATTCATAATGATAGTAGGAGGCTTGGTAGGTTTAAGAATAGTTTTTGCTGTACT
TTCTATAGTGAATAGAGTTAGGCAGGGATATTCACCATTATCGTTTCAGACCCACCTCCCAACCCCGAGG
GGACCCGACAGGCCCGAAGGAATAGAAGAAGAAGGTGGAGAGAGAGACAGAGACAGATCCATTCGATTAG
TGAACGGATCGGCACTGCGTGCGCCAATTCTGCAGACAAATGGCAGTATTCATCCACAATTTTAAAAGAA
AAGGGGGGATTGGGGGGTACAGTGCAGGGGAAAGAATAGTAGACATAATAGCAACAGACATACAAACTAA
AGAATTACAAAAACAAATTACAAAAATTCAAAATTTTCGGGTTTATTACAGGGACAGCAGAGATCCAGTT
TGGTTAATTAATCGATAAGCTTTGCAAAGATGGATAAAGTTTTAAACAGAGAGGAATCTTTGCAGCTAAT
GGACCTTCTAGGTCTTGAAAGGAGTGGGAATTGGCTCCGGTGCCCGTCAGTGGGCAGAGCGCACATCGCC
CACAGTCCCCGAGAAGTTGGGGGGAGGGGTCGGCAATTGAACCGGTGCCTAGAGAAGGTGGCGCGGGGTA
AACTGGGAAAGTGATGTCGTGTACTGGCTCCGCCTTTTTCCCGAGGGTGGGGGAGAACCGTATATAAGTG
CAGTAGTCGCCGTGAACGTTCTTTTTCGCAACGGGTTTGCCGCCAGAACACAGGTAAGTGCCGTGTGTGG
TTCCCGCGGGCCTGGCCTCTTTACGGGTTATGGCCCTTGCGTGCCTTGAATTACTTCCACCTGGCTGCAG
TACGTGATTCTTGATCCCGAGCTTCGGGTTGGAAGTGGGTGGGAGAGTTCGAGGCCTTGCGCTTAAGGAG
CCCCTTCGCCTCGTGCTTGAGTTGAGGCCTGGCCTGGGCGCTGGGGCCGCCGCGTGCGAATCTGGTGGCA
CCTTCGCGCCTGTCTCGCTGCTTTCGATAAGTCTCTAGCCATTTAAAATTTTTGATGACCTGCTGCGACG
CTTTTTTTCTGGCAAGATAGTCTTGTAAATGCGGGCCAAGATCTGCACACTGGTATTTCGGTTTTTGGGG
CCGCGGGCGGCGACGGGGCCCGTGCGTCCCAGCGCACATGTTCGGCGAGGCGGGGCCTGCGAGCGCGGCC
ACCGAGAATCGGACGGGGGTAGTCTCAAGCTGGCCGGCCTGCTCTGGTGCCTGGCCTCGCGCCGCCGTGT
ATCGCCCCGCCCTGGGCGGCAAGGCTGGCCCGGTCGGCACCAGTTGCGTGAGCGGAAAGATGGCCGCTTC
CCGGCCCTGCTGCAGGGAGCTCAAAATGGAGGACGCGGCGCTCGGGAGAGCGGGCGGGTGAGTCACCCAC
ACAAAGGAAAAGGGCCTTTCCGTCCTCAGCCGTCGCTTCATGTGACTCCACGGAGTACCGGGCGCCGTCC
AGGCACCTCGATTAGTTCTCGAGCTTTTGGAGTACGTCGTCTTTAGGTTGGGGGGAGGGGTTTTATGCGA
TGGAGTTTCCCCACACTGAGTGGGTGGAGACTGAAGTTAGGCCAGCTTGGCACTTGATGTAATTCTCCTT
GGAATTTGCCCTTTTTGAGTTTGGATCTTGGTTCATTCTCAAGCCTCAGACAGTGGTTCAAAGTTTTTTT
CTTCCATTTCAGGTGTCGTGAGGAATTAGCTTGGTACTAATACGACTCACTATAGGGAGACCCAAGCTGG
CTAGGTAAGCTTGATATCGAATTCCTGCAGCCCGGGGGATCCCGCCACCATGTCCGCGGCCGCCTACATG
GACTTCGTGGCTGCCCAGTGTCTGGTTTCCATTTCGAACCGCGCTGCGGTGCCGGAGCATGGGGTCGCTC
CGGACGCCGAGCGGCTGCGACTACCTGAGCGCGAGGTGACCAAGGAGCACGGTGACCCGGGGGACACCTG
GAAGGATTACTGCACACTGGTCACCATCGCCAAGAGCTTGTTGGACCTGAACAAGTACCGACCCATCCAG
ACCCCCTCCGTGTGCAGCGACAGTCTGGAAAGTCCAGATGAGGATATGGGATCCGACAGCGACGTGACCA
CCGAATCTGGGTCGAGTCCTTCCCACAGCCCGGAGGAGAGACAGGATCCTGGCAGCGCGCCCAGCCCGCT
CTCCCTCCTCCATCCTGGAGTGGCTGCGAAGGGGAAACACGCCTCCGAAAAGAGGCACAAGTGCCCCTAC
AGTGGCTGTGGGAAAGTCTATGGAAAATCCTCCCATCTCAAAGCCCATTACAGAGTGCATACAGGTGAAC
GGCCCTTTCCCTGCACGTGGCCAGACTGCCTTAAAAAGTTCTCCCGCTCAGACGAGCTGACCCGCCACTA
CCGGACCCACACTGGGGAAAAGCAGTTCCGCTGTCCGCTGTGTGAGAAGCGCTTCATGAGGAGTGACCAC
CTCACAAAGCACGCCCGGCGGCACACCGAGTTCCACCCCAGCATGATCAAGCGATCGAAAAAGGCGCTGG
CCAACGCTTTGGGATCCGGCGCAACAAACTTCTCTCTGCTGAAACAAGCCGGAGATGTCGAAGAGAATCC
TGGACCGATGAAAAAGCCTGAACTCACCGCGACGTCTGTCGAGAAGTTTCTGATCGAAAAGTTCGACAGC
GTCTCCGACCTGATGCAGCTCTCGGAGGGCGAAGAATCTCGTGCTTTCAGCTTCGATGTAGGAGGGCGTG
GATATGTCCTGCGGGTAAATAGCTGCGCCGATGGTTTCTACAAAGATCGTTATGTTTATCGGCACTTTGC
ATCGGCCGCGCTCCCGATTCCGGAAGTGCTTGACATTGGGGAATTCAGCGAGAGCCTGACCTATTGCATC
TCCCGCCGTGCACAGGGTGTCACGTTGCAAGACCTGCCTGAAACCGAACTGCCCGCTGTTCTGCAGCCGG
TCGCGGAGGCCATGGATGCGATCGCTGCGGCCGATCTTAGCCAGACGAGCGGGTTCGGCCCATTCGGACC
GCAAGGAATCGGTCAATACACTACATGGCGTGATTTCATATGCGCGATTGCTGATCCCCATGTGTATCAC
TGGCAAACTGTGATGGACGACACCGTCAGTGCGTCCGTCGCGCAGGCTCTCGATGAGCTGATGCTTTGGG
CCGAGGACTGCCCCGAAGTCCGGCACCTCGTGCACGCGGATTTCGGCTCCAACAATGTCCTGACGGACAA
TGGCCGCATAACAGCGGTCATTGACTGGAGCGAGGCGATGTTCGGGGATTCCCAATACGAGGTCGCCAAC
ATCTTCTTCTGGAGGCCGTGGTTGGCTTGTATGGAGCAGCAGACGCGCTACTTCGAGCGGAGGCATCCGG
AGCTTGCAGGATCGCCGCGGCTCCGGGCGTATATGCTCCGCATTGGTCTTGACCAACTCTATCAGAGCTT
GGTTGACGGCAATTTCGATGATGCAGCTTGGGCGCAGGGTCGATGCGACGCAATCGTCCGATCCGGAGCC
GGGACTGTCGGGCGTACACAAATCGCCCGCAGAAGCGCGGCCGTCTGGACCGATGGCTGTGTAGAAGTAC
TCGCCGATAGTGGAAACCGACGCCCCAGCACTCGTCCGAGGGCAAAGGAATAAGTTAGAACTATTTCCTG
GCTGTTACGCGGGTTAAAAATAGTTTATATTCTACTGACGGGCTTGTTAAACAGTGAACCGCCCGCCCCA
CGACCCGCAGCGCCCGACCGAAAGGAGCGCACGACCCCATGCATCGAACAAAAGAAAAGGGGGGACTGGA
AGGGCTAATTCACTCCCAACGAAGACAAGATATCATAACTTCGTATAGCATACATTATACGAAGTTATCG
GCTAGCTGGTCCGGACTGTACTGGGTCTCTCTGGTTAGACCAGATCTGAGCCTGGGAGCTCTCTGGCTAA
CTAGGGAACCCACTGCTTAAGCCTCAATAAAGCTTGCCTTGAGTGCTTCAAGTAGTGTGTGCCCGTCTGT
TGTGTGACTCTGGTAACTAGAGATCCCTCAGACCCTTTTAGTCAGTGTGGAAAATCTCTAGCAGGGCCCG
TTTAAACCCGCTGATCAGCCTCGACTGTGCCTTCTAGTTGCCAGCCATCTGTTGTTTGCCCCTCCCCCGT
GCCTTCCTTGACCCTGGAAGGTGCCACTCCCACTGTCCTTTCCTAATAAAATGAGGAAATTGCATCGCAT
TGTCTGAGTAGGTGTCATTCTATTCTGGGGGGTGGGGTGGGGCAGGACAGCAAGGGGGAGGATTGGGAAG
ACAATAGCAGGCATGCTGGGGATGCGGTGGGCTCTATGGCTTCTGAGGCGGAAAGAACCAGCTGGGGCTC
TAGGGGGTATCCCC
[124 nt withheld, positions 6525-6648]
C
[91 nt withheld, positions 6650-6740]
A
[49 nt withheld, positions 6742-6790]
CCTTTGACGTTGGAGTCCACGTTCTTT
[37 nt withheld, positions 6818-6854]
ACCCTATCTCGGTCTATTCTTTTGATTTATAAGGGATTTTGCCGATTTCGGCCTATTGGTTAAAAAATGA
GCTGATTTAACAAAAATTTAACGCGAATTAATTCTGTGGAATGTGTGTCAGTTAGGGTGTGGAAAGTCCC
CAGGCTCCCCAGCAGGCAGAAGTATGCAAAGCATGCATCTCAATTAGTCAGCAACCAGGTGTGGAAAGTC
CCCAGGCTCCCCAGCAGGCAGAAGTATGCAAAGCATGCATCTCAATTAGTCAGCAACCATAGTCCCGCCC
CTAACTCCGCCCATCCCGCCCCTAACTCCGCCCAGTTCCGCCCATTCTCCGCCCCATGGCTGACTAATTT
TTTTTATTTATGCAGAGGCCGAGGCCGCCTCTGCCTCTGAGCTATTCCAGAAGTAGTGAGGAGGCTTTTT
TGGAGGCCTAGGCTTTTGCAAAAAGCTCCCGGGAGCTTGTATATCCATTTTCGGATCTGATCAGCACGTG
TTGACAATTAATCATCGGCATAGTATATCGGCATAGTATAATACGACAAGGTGAGGAACTAAACCATGGC
CAAGTTGACCAGTGCCGTTCCGGTGCTCACCGCGCGCGACGTCGCCGGAGCGGTCGAGTTCTGGACCGAC
CGGCTCGGGTTCTCCCGGGACTTCGTGGAGGACGACTTCGCCGGTGTGGTCCGGGACGACGTGACCCTGT
TCATCAGCGCGGTCCAGGACCAGGTGGTGCCGGACAACACCCTGGCCTGGGTGTGGGTGCGCGGCCTGGA
CGAGCTGTACGCCGAGTGGTCGGAGGTCGTGTCCACGAACTTCCGGGACGCCTCCGGGCCGGCCATGACC
GAGATCGGCGAGCAGCCGTGGGGGCGGGAGTTCGCCCTGCGCGACCCGGCCGGCAACTGCGTGCACTTCG
TGGCCGAGGAGCAGGACTGACACGTGCTACGAGATTTCGATTCCACCGCCGCCTTCTATGAAAGGTTGGG
CTTCGGAATCGTTTTCCGGGACGCCGGCTGGATGATCCTCCAGCGCGGGGATCTCATGCTGGAGTTCTTC
GCCCACCCCAACTTGTTTATTGCAGCTTATAATGGTTACAAATAAAGCAATAGCATCACAAATTTCACAA
ATAAAGCATTTTTTTCACTGCATTCTAGTTGTGGTTTGTCCAAACTCATCAATGTATCTTATCATGTCTG
TATACCGTCGACCTCTAGCTAGAGCTTGGCGTAATCATGGTCATAGCTGTTTCCTGTGTGAAATTGTTAT
CCGCTCACAATTCCACACAACATACGAGCCGGAAGCATAAAGTGTAAAGCCTGGGGTGCCTAATGAGTGA
GCTAACTCACATTAATTGCGTTGCGCTCACTGCCCGCTTTCCAGTCGGGAAACCTGTCGTGCCAGCTGCA
TTAATGAATCGGCCAACGCGCGGGGAGAGGCGGTTTGCGTATTGGGCGCTCTTCCGCTTCCTCGCTCACT
GACTCGCTGCGCTCGGTCGTTCGGCTGCGGCGAGCGGTATCAGCTCACTCAAAGGCGGTAATACGGTTAT
CCACAGAATCAGGGGATAACGCAGGAAAGAACATGTGAGCAAAAGGCCAGCAAAAGGCCAGGAACCGTAA
AAAGGCCGCGTTGCTGGCGTTTTTCCATAGGCTCCGCCCCCCTGACGAGCATCACAAAAATCGACGCTCA
AGTCAGAGGTGGCGAAACCCGACAGGACTATAAAGATACCAGGCGTTTCCCCCTGGAAGCTCCCTCGTGC
GCTCTCCTGTTCCGACCCTGCCGCTTACCGGATACCTGTCCGCCTTTCTCCCTTCGGGAAGCGTGGCGCT
TTCTCATAGCTCACGCTGTAGGTATCTCAGTTCGGTGTAGGTCGTTCGCTCCAAGCTGGGCTGTGTGCAC
GAACCCCCCGTTCAGCCCGACCGCTGCGCCTTATCCGGTAACTATCGTCTTGAGTCCAACCCGGTAAGAC
ACGACTTATCGCCACTGGCAGCAGCCACTGGTAACAGGATTAGCAGAGCGAGGTATGTAGGCGGTGCTAC
AGAGTTCTTGAAGTGGTGGCCTAACTACGGCTACACTAGAAGAACAGTATTTGGTATCTGCGCTCTGCTG
AAGCCAGTTACCTTCGGAAAAAGAGTTGGTAGCTCTTGATCCGGCAAACAAACCACCGCTGGTAGCGGTG
GTTTTTTTGTTTGCAAGCAGCAGATTACGCGCAGAAAAAAAGGATCTCAAGAAGATCCTTTGATCTTTTC
TACGGGGTCTGACGCTCAGTGGAACGAAAACTCACGTTAAGGGATTTTGGTCATGAGATTATCAAAAAGG
ATCTTCACCTAGATCCTTTTAAATTAAAAATGAAGTTTTAAATCAATCTAAAGTATATATGAGTAAACTT
GGTCTGACAGTTACCAATGCTTAATCAGTGAGGCACCTATCTCAGCGATCTGTCTATTTCGTTCATCCAT
AGTTGCCTGACTCCCCGTCGTGTAGATAACTACGATACGGGAGGGCTTACCATCTGGCCCCAGTGCTGCA
ATGATACCGCGAGACCCACGCTCACCGGCTCCAGATTTATCAGCAATAAACCAGCCAGCCGGAAGGGCCG
AGCGCAGAAGTGGTCCTGCAACTTTATCCGCCTCCATCCAGTCTATTAATTGTTGCCGGGAAGCTAGAGT
AAGTAGTTCGCCAGTTAATAGTTTGCGCAACGTTGTTGCCATTGCTACAGGCATCGTGGTGTCACGCTCG
TCGTTTGGTATGGCTTCATTCAGCTCCGGTTCCCAACGATCAAGGCGAGTTACATGATCCCCCATGTTGT
GCAAAAAAGCGGTTAGCTCCTTCGGTCCTCCGATCGTTGTCAGAAGTAAGTTGGCCGCAGTGTTATCACT
CATGGTTATGGCAGCACTGCATAATTCTCTTACTGTCATGCCATCCGTAAGATGCTTTTCTGTGACTGGT
GAGTACTCAACCAAGTCATTCTGAGAATAGTGTATGCGGCGACCGAGTTGCTCTTGCCCGGCGTCAATAC
GGGATAATACCGCGCCACATAGCAGAACTTTAAAAGTGCTCATCATTGGAAAACGTTCTTCGGGGCGAAA
ACTCTCAAGGATCTTACCGCTGTTGAGATCCAGTTCGATGTAACCCACTCGTGCACCCAACTGATCTTCA
GCATCTTTTACTTTCACCAGCGTTTCTGGGTGAGCAAAAACAGGAAGGCAAAATGCCGCAAAAAAGGGAA
TAAGGGCGACACGGAAATGTTGAATACTCATACTCTTCCTTTTTCAATATTATTGAAGCATTTATCAGGG
TTATTGTCTCATGAGCGGATACATATTTGAATGTATTTAGAAAAATAAACAAATAGGGGTTCCGCGCACA
TTTCCCCGAAAAGTGCCACCTGAC
Features (pLannotate 1.2.2; 33 found; start..end, strand, type, name):
     31..83      -  misc_feature   bom (fragment): basis of mobility region from pBR322
    238..617     +  enhancer       CMV enhancer: human cytomegalovirus immediate early enhancer
    618..817     +  promoter       CMV promoter: human cytomegalovirus (CMV) immediate early promoter
    835..1015    +  LTR            5' LTR (truncated): truncated 5' long terminal repeat (LTR) from HIV-1
   1062..1187    +  misc_feature   HIV-1 Ψ: packaging signal of human immunodeficiency virus type 1
   1171..1534    +  CDS            HIV-1 gag (fragment): gag protein from human immunodeficiency virus 1; gag
   1680..1913    +  misc_feature   RRE: The Rev response element (RRE) of HIV-1 allows for Rev-dependent mRNA export from the nucleus to the cytoplasm.
   2290..2390    +  CDS            Rev (fragment): human immunodeficiency virus 1 (HIV-1) Rev protein; rev; enhances nuclear export of unspliced and incompletely spliced viral mRNAs
   2440..2557    +  misc_feature   cPPT/CTS: central polypurine tract and central termination sequence of HIV-1
   2620..2686    +  CDS            small t antigen (fragment): SV40 (simian virus 40) small t antigen
   2693..3871    +  promoter       EF-1α promoter: strong constitutive promoter for human elongation factor EF-1α
   3888..3906    +  promoter       T7 promoter: promoter for bacteriophage T7 RNA polymerase
   3926..3962    -  misc_feature   MCS (fragment): pBluescript multiple cloning site
   3970..4701    +  CDS            KLF9: KLF9_HUMAN - Also known as BTEB, BTEB1. Experimental evidence at protein level: Swiss-Prot protein existence level 1. Transcription factor that binds to GC box promoter elements. Selectively activates mRNA synthesis from genes containing tandem repeats of GC boxes but represses genes with a single GC box. Acts as an epidermal circadian transcription factor regulating keratinocyte proliferation (PubMed:22711835). From Homo sapiens (Human).
   4768..5790    +  CDS            hph: KHYB_ECOLX - Experimental evidence at protein level: Swiss-Prot protein existence level 1. The aminoglycoside phosphotransferases achieve inactivation of their antibiotic substrates by phosphorylation. Only phosphorylates hygromycin and closely related compounds such as demethyl analogs and destomycin. From Escherichia coli.
   5874..5987    +  CDS            nef (fragment): NEF_HV1LA - Experimental evidence at protein level: Swiss-Prot protein existence level 1. Extracellular Nef protein targets CD4(+) T-lymphocytes for apoptosis by interacting with CXCR4 surface receptors. From Human immunodeficiency virus type 1 group M subtype B (isolate Lai) (HIV-1).
   5985..6018    +  protein_bind   loxP: Cre-mediated recombination occurs in the 8-bp core sequence (GCATACAT). Cre recombinase
   6043..6223    +  LTR            5' LTR (truncated): truncated 5' long terminal repeat (LTR) from HIV-1
   6255..6479    +  polyA_signal   bGH poly(A) signal: bovine growth hormone polyadenylation signal
   6483..6504    +  promoter       SV40 promoter (fragment): SV40 enhancer and early promoter
   6525..6953    +  rep_origin     f1 ori (sequence partly withheld): f1 bacteriophage origin of replication; arrow indicates direction of (+) strand synthesis
   6967..7296    +  promoter       SV40 promoter: SV40 enhancer and early promoter
   7344..7391    +  promoter       EM7 promoter: synthetic bacterial promoter&nbsp
   7410..7784    +  CDS            BleoR: antibiotic-binding protein; Sh ble from Streptoalloteichus hindustanus; confers resistance to bleomycin, phleomycin, and Zeocin™
   7794..7919    +  CDS            ble (fragment): BLE_KLEPN - Experimental evidence at protein level: Swiss-Prot protein existence level 1. Binding protein with a strong affinity to the bleomycin family of antibiotics. Binds to CL990; an antimitotic-antibiotic compound. From Klebsiella pneumoniae.
   7914..8035    +  polyA_signal   SV40 poly(A) signal: SV40 polyadenylation signal
   8108..8124    -  protein_bind   lac operator: The lac repressor binds to the lac operator to inhibit transcription in E. coli. This inhibition can be relieved by adding lactose or isopropyl-β-D-thiogalactopyranoside (IPTG). lac repressor encoded by lacI
   8132..8162    -  promoter       lac promoter: promoter for the E. coli lac operon
   8177..8198    -  protein_bind   CAP binding site: CAP binding activates transcription in the presence of cAMP. E. coli catabolite activator protein
   8211..8303    -  CDS            lacI (fragment): lac repressor; lacI; The lac repressor binds to the lac operator to inhibit transcription in E. coli. This inhibition can be relieved by adding lactose or isopropyl-β-D-thiogalactopyranoside (IPTG).
   8486..9074    -  rep_origin     ori: high-copy-number ColE1/pMB1/pBR322/pUC origin of replication
   9245..10105   -  CDS            AmpR: β-lactamase; bla; confers resistance to ampicillin, carbenicillin, and related antibiotics
  10106..10210   -  promoter       AmpR promoter: bla
