[The description below was written by a language model from this plasmid's Addgene catalogue record and pLannotate feature annotations shown in this document.]
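Description:
EF1a_KLF9_P2A_Hygro_Barcode is a lentiviral transfer plasmid for constitutive expression of human KLF9 (also known as BTEB/BTEB1), a GC-box-binding Krüppel-like transcription factor, in mammalian cells. The parental backbone is not named in the record. In bacteria it is maintained through a high-copy ColE1/pUC-type origin with ampicillin resistance, and an f1 origin is also present. The viral portion has a third-generation-style layout. A CMV enhancer/promoter drives genomic RNA from a truncated HIV-1 5' LTR, followed by the Ψ packaging signal with a gag fragment, the Rev response element and the cPPT/CTS. A second truncated LTR lies downstream, preceded by a loxP site and followed by a bGH polyadenylation signal.

Between these elements, the EF-1α promoter drives the 732 bp KLF9 coding sequence, placed upstream of the hygromycin phosphotransferase gene (hph). According to the construct name, the two are joined by a P2A peptide, although this element is not separately annotated in the feature table. The arrangement would yield both proteins from a single transcript, so hygromycin selection enriches for transduced, KLF9-expressing cells. The name and stated purpose also indicate a barcode that allows the transgene transcript to be identified in single-cell RNA-seq. It too is unannotated, and its position is not given. Outside the LTRs, the backbone carries an SV40/EM7-driven bleomycin/Zeocin resistance cassette, which would not be transferred with the provirus. The associated work used such vectors in pooled overexpression screens with fitness and single-cell transcriptomic readouts to map cellular reprogramming.
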