Addgene plasmid #120495: EF1a_KLF9_P2A_Hygro_Barcode
Purpose: Barcoded lentiviral vector to express KLF9 in mammalian cells under control of EF1a promoter. Barcoded for transcript detection in single cell RNA-seq.
Depositing lab: Prashant Mali. Depositing organization: University of California, San Diego (UCSD). Publication: Mapping Cellular Reprogramming via Pooled Overexpression Screens with Paired Fitness and Single-Cell RNA-Sequencing Readout. Parekh U, Wu Y, Zhao D, Worlikar A, Shah N, Zhang K, Mali P. Cell Syst. 2018 Nov 12. pii: S2405-4712(18)30433-2. doi: 10.1016/j.cels.2018.10.008. PubMed 30448000.
Backbone
  Vector backbone: Unknown
  Backbone size w/o insert (bp): 9514
  Vector type: Lentiviral
  Selectable markers: Hygromycin
Growth in bacteria
  Bacterial resistance: Ampicillin, 100 μg/mL
  Growth temperature: 37°C
  Growth strain: Stbl3
  Copy number: High Copy
Gene/Insert
  Gene/Insert name: KLF9
  Species: H. sapiens (human)
  Insert size (bp): 732
  Entrez Gene: KLF9 (a.k.a. BTEB, BTEB1)
  Promoter: EF1a
  Cloning method: Gibson Cloning
  Sequencing primers: 5′ 5'-ttctcaagcctcagacagtgg-3'
Terms and licenses: Academic/Nonprofit Terms; Industry Terms: Not Available to Industry
Depositor comments: 5' cloning site: BamHI (not destroyed), 3' cloning site: BamHI (not destroyed).
How to cite: EF1a_KLF9_P2A_Hygro_Barcode was a gift from Prashant Mali (Addgene plasmid # 120495 ; http://n2t.net/addgene:120495 ; RRID:Addgene_120495)
