>Addgene plasmid #120495 | EF1a_KLF9_P2A_Hygro_Barcode | depositor partial sequence | sequence record 228853 | KLF9 gene
ATGTCCGCGGCCGCCTACATGGACTTCGTGGCTGCCCAGTGTCTGGTTTCCATTTCGAACCGCGCTGCGG
TGCCGGAGCATGGGGTCGCTCCGGACGCCGAGCGGCTGCGACTACCTGAGCGCGAGGTGACCAAGGAGCA
CGGTGACCCGGGGGACACCTGGAAGGATTACTGCACACTGGTCACCATCGCCAAGAGCTTGTTGGACCTG
AACAAGTACCGACCCATCCAGACCCCCTCCGTGTGCAGCGACAGTCTGGAAAGTCCAGATGAGGATATGG
GATCCGACAGCGACGTGACCACCGAATCTGGGTCGAGTCCTTCCCACAGCCCGGAGGAGAGACAGGATCC
TGGCAGCGCGCCCAGCCCGCTCTCCCTCCTCCATCCTGGAGTGGCTGCGAAGGGGAAACACGCCTCCGAA
AAGAGGCACAAGTGCCCCTACAGTGGCTGTGGGAAAGTCTATGGAAAATCCTCCCATCTCAAAGCCCATT
ACAGAGTGCATACAGGTGAACGGCCCTTTCCCTGCACGTGGCCAGACTGCCTTAAAAAGTTCTCCCGCTC
AGACGAGCTGACCCGCCACTACCGGACCCACACTGGGGAAAAGCAGTTCCGCTGTCCGCTGTGTGAGAAG
CGCTTCATGAGGAGTGACCACCTCACAAAGCACGCCCGGCGGCACACCGAGTTCCACCCCAGCATGATCA
AGCGATCGAAAAAGGCGCTGGCCAACGCTTTG
