>Addgene plasmid #120495 | EF1a_KLF9_P2A_Hygro_Barcode | depositor partial sequence | sequence record 228854 | KLF9 barcode
GGTTAAAAATAGTTTATATT
